Addgene plasmid #180671: pMYT018
Purpose: Encodes rtTA as a Type 3 part to be used in the Dueber YTK and Ellis MYT systems
Depositing lab: Tom Ellis. Depositing organization: Imperial College London. Publication: A Multiplex MoClo Toolkit for Extensive and Flexible Engineering of Saccharomyces cerevisiae. Shaw WM, Khalil AS, Ellis T. ACS Synth Biol. 2023 Nov 6. doi: 10.1021/acssynbio.3c00423. PubMed 37930278.
Backbone
  Vector backbone: pYTK001
  Backbone manufacturer: John Dueber
  Vector type: Synthetic Biology
Growth in bacteria
  Bacterial resistance: Chloramphenicol, 25 μg/mL
  Growth temperature: 37°C
  Growth strain: DH5alpha
  Copy number: High Copy
Gene/Insert
  Gene/Insert name: rtTA
  Species: Synthetic
  Cloning method: Restriction Enzyme; 5′ cloning site Unknown (unknown if destroyed)
Terms and licenses: Academic/Nonprofit Terms; Industry Terms: Not Available to Industry
How to cite: pMYT018 was a gift from Tom Ellis (Addgene plasmid # 180671 ; http://n2t.net/addgene:180671 ; RRID:Addgene_180671)
