[The description below was written by a language model from this plasmid's Addgene catalogue record and pLannotate feature annotations shown in this document.]
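Description:
pMYT018 is a small (about 2.7 kb) part-storage plasmid for modular Golden Gate (MoClo) assembly in Saccharomyces cerevisiae. It is built on the pYTK001 entry backbone and intended for use with the Dueber Yeast Toolkit (YTK) and the Ellis Multiplex Yeast Toolkit (MYT). It is maintained only in E. coli. It carries a high-copy ColE1/pUC-type origin and a chloramphenicol acetyltransferase (cat) gene with its own promoter, followed by a lambda t0 terminator. No yeast origin, yeast marker, promoter or terminator for the insert is annotated, which is consistent with a plasmid that stores a part rather than expressing it. A short match to the RSF origin is also flagged, but it is only a ~50 nt fragment and is probably not a functional element.

The insert is a synthetic rtTA (reverse tetracycline-controlled transactivator) coding sequence formatted as a Type 3 part, which in the YTK scheme is the coding-sequence position between a promoter part and a terminator part. The feature table shows a TetR-derived DNA-binding domain followed in the same orientation by a fragment of yeast GAL4. This suggests that the activation function here comes from a GAL4 activation region fused to the TetR moiety, although the record does not describe the design explicitly. rtTA-type proteins bind tet operator sequences in the presence of tetracycline analogues such as doxycycline and switch on promoters containing those operators.

The part is meant to be combined with promoter and terminator parts into a yeast transcription unit to build inducible expression systems. The flanking Type IIS sites and overhangs are not annotated in the record.
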