Features (pLannotate 1.2.2; 7 found; start..end, strand, type, name):
     38..626     -  rep_origin     ori: high-copy-number ColE1/pMB1/pBR322/pUC origin of replication
    710..807     +  promoter       cat promoter: promoter of the E. coli cat gene encoding chloramphenicol acetyltransferase
    808..1464    +  CDS            cat: CAT_ECOLX - Experimental evidence at protein level: Swiss-Prot protein existence level 1. This enzyme is an effector of chloramphenicol resistance in bacteria. From Escherichia coli. This protein is used as a marker in many commonly used cloning vectors, such as pACYC184.
   1538..1572    +  terminator     lambda t0 terminator: minimal transcription terminator from phage lambda (Scholtissek and Grosse, 1987)
   1592..1939    -  CDS            GAL4 (fragment): GAL4_YEAST - Experimental evidence at protein level: Swiss-Prot protein existence level 1. This protein is a positive regulator for the gene expression of the galactose-induced genes such as GAL1, GAL2, GAL7, GAL10, and MEL1 which code for the enzymes used to convert galactose to glucose. It recognizes a 17 base pair sequence in (5'-CGGRNNRCYNYNCNCCG-3') the upstream activating sequence (UAS-G) of these genes. From Saccharomyces cerevisiae (strain ATCC 204508 / S288c) (Baker's yeast).
   1976..2596    -  CDS            tetR: TETR2_ECOLX - Experimental evidence at protein level: Swiss-Prot protein existence level 1. TetR is the repressor of the tetracycline resistance element; its N-terminal region forms a helix-turn-helix structure and binds DNA. Binding of tetracycline to TetR reduces the repressor affinity for the tetracycline resistance gene (tetA) promoter operator sites. From Escherichia coli.
   2608..2660    -  rep_origin     RSF ori (fragment): Plasmids containing the RSF 1030 origin of replication can be propagated in E. coli cells that contain additional plasmids with compatible origins.
>Addgene plasmid #180671 | pMYT018 | addgene full sequence | sequence record 369355 | Addgene NGS Result
AGGCCAGGAACCGTAAAAAGGCCGCGTTGCTGGCGTTTTTCCATAGGCTCCGCCCCCCTGACGAGCATCA
CAAAAATCGACGCTCAAGTCAGAGGTGGCGAAACCCGACAGGACTATAAAGATACCAGGCGTTTCCCCCT
GGAAGCTCCCTCGTGCGCTCTCCTGTTCCGACCCTGCCGCTTACCGGATACCTGTCCGCCTTTCTCCCTT
CGGGAAGCGTGGCGCTTTCTCATAGCTCACGCTGTAGGTATCTCAGTTCGGTGTAGGTCGTTCGCTCCAA
GCTGGGCTGTGTGCACGAACCCCCCGTTCAGCCCGACCGCTGCGCCTTATCCGGTAACTATCGTCTTGAG
TCCAACCCGGTAAGACACGACTTATCGCCACTGGCAGCAGCCACTGGTAACAGGATTAGCAGAGCGAGGT
ATGTAGGCGGTGCTACAGAGTTCTTGAAGTGGTGGCCTAACTACGGCTACACTAGAAGAACAGTATTTGG
TATCTGCGCTCTGCTGAAGCCAGTTACCTTCGGAAAAAGAGTTGGTAGCTCTTGATCCGGCAAACAAACC
ACCGCTGGTAGCGGTGGTTTTTTTGTTTGCAAGCAGCAGATTACGCGCAGAAAAAAAGGATCTCAAGAAG
ATCCTTTGATCTTTTCTACGGGGTCTGACGCTCAGTGGAACGAAAACTCACGTTAAGGGATTTTGGTCAT
GATTGATCGGGCACGTAAGAGGTTCCAACTTTCACCATAATGAAATAAGATCACTACCGGGCGTATTTTT
TGAGTTATCGAGATTTTCAGGAGCTAAGGAAGCTAAAATGGAGAAAAAAATCACTGGATATACCACCGTT
GATATATCCCAATGGCATCGTAAAGAACATTTTGAGGCATTTCAGTCAGTTGCTCAATGTACCTATAACC
AGACCGTTCAGCTGGATATTACGGCCTTTTTAAAGACCGTAAAGAAAAATAAGCACAAGTTTTATCCGGC
CTTTATTCACATTCTTGCCCGCCTGATGAATGCTCATCCGGAATTTCGTATGGCAATGAAAGACGGTGAG
CTGGTGATATGGGATAGTGTTCACCCTTGTTACACCGTTTTCCATGAGCAAACTGAAACGTTTTCATCGC
TCTGGAGTGAATACCACGACGATTTCCGGCAGTTTCTACACATATATTCGCAAGATGTGGCGTGTTACGG
TGAAAACCTGGCCTATTTCCCTAAAGGGTTTATTGAGAATATGTTTTTCGTTTCAGCCAATCCCTGGGTG
AGTTTCACCAGTTTTGATTTAAACGTGGCCAATATGGACAACTTCTTCGCCCCCGTTTTCACCATGGGCA
AATATTATACGCAAGGCGACAAGGTGCTGATGCCGCTGGCGATTCAGGTTCATCATGCCGTTTGTGATGG
CTTCCATGTCGGCAGAATGCTTAATGAATTACAACAGTACTGCGATGAGTGGCAGGGCGGGGCGTAATTT
GATATCGAGCTCGCTTGGACTCCTGTTGATAGATCCAGTAATGACCTCAGAACTCCATCTGGATTTGTTC
AGAACGCTCGGTTGCCGCCGGGCGTTTTTTATTGGTCTGGTCTCAGGATCCTTCTTTCTTTGGATTTGGT
GGTGTATCTTCATCATCGAACAAGTAGTTGTAGACGTCATCCATAGTAGTAGTGTTAAACATACCGGTGG
TAATACCGAAAGCATTATAAGCAGTTTGATCAGTCCAACCTGGAGACAATGGCTTAGAATTGTTACCATC
ATCAATTTTGGAGGCGGTGATTTCGTTGTTCATGAAGTTATCGTGAACATTAGAAGAGGCAATTGGCTGA
GACAAAGCTTGAGAATTAGTTTGGGTAGTGATCAAGTTTGGACCGTTGGAAGAATTAGTGAAAGTGAAAG
ACAAAGAGGAGTCGGCAATATTACCAGACTGATTGAAATTAGCGCTACCGGAACCAACTTTTCTCTTTTT
CTTAGGAGGTGAACCACTACCAGATTCGCATTTTAGCTGCTTTTCCAAGCCGCAAATAATCAACTCTAAA
CCGAACAAGAATGCAGGTTCTGCACCCTGTCTATCAAACAGTTCGATAGCTTGTCTTAGCAATGGAGGCA
TTGAATCTGTTGTAGGTGTTTCTCTCTCTTCTTTAGCAACCTGGTGCTCTTGTTCTTCTAGTACGCAACC
TAAAGTGAAGTGACCAACTGCACTTAAAGCGTATAAGGCATTCTCCAATGAAAAACCCTGTTGGCATAAA
AAGGCTAGCTGATTCTCCAAAGTCTCATACTGTTTTTCTGTTGGCCTTGTACCTAGATGAACCTTGGCAC
CATCACGATGGCTCAACAAGGCGCATCTAAAGGATTTAGCATTGTTACGCAAAAAGTCTTGCCAACTCTC
ACCCTCTAATGGGCAAAAATGAGTGTGATGACGATCTAACATTTCGATTGGCAATGCGTCTAGCAATGCT
CTCTTGTTTTTGACGTGCCAATATAATGTTGGCTGCTCTACACCTAACTTTTGTGCTAATTTTCTGGTCG
TTAAGCCTTCTATACCTACACCGTTCAACAGTTCCAAGGCACCGTTAATAACCTTGCTTTTGTCCAATCT
TGACATATGAGACCGACTACGGTTATCCACAGAATCAGGGGATAACGCAGGAAAGAACATGTGAGCAAAA
GGCCAGCAAA
